Addgene plasmid #130731: pMSCVbsd-PPARD-K229R
Purpose: Vector encoding PPARD cDNA for retroviral transduction
Depositing lab: Till Adhikary. Depositing organization: Philipps-Universitaet Marburg. Publication: PPARbeta/delta recruits NCOR and regulates transcription reinitiation of ANGPTL4. Legrand N, Bretscher CL, Zielke S, Wilke B, Daude M, Fritz B, Diederich WE, Adhikary T. Nucleic Acids Res. 2019 Oct 10;47(18):9573-9591. doi: 10.1093/nar/gkz685. PubMed 31428774.
Backbone
  Vector backbone: pMSCVbsd
  Vector type: Retroviral
  Selectable markers: Blasticidin
Growth in bacteria
  Bacterial resistance: Ampicillin, 100 μg/mL
  Growth temperature: 37°C
  Growth strain: NEB Stable
  Copy number: High Copy
Gene/Insert
  Gene/Insert name: PPARD K229R
  Species: H. sapiens (human)
  Mutation: K229R
  Entrez Gene: PPARD (a.k.a. FAAR, NR1C2, NUC1, NUCI, NUCII, PPARB)
  Cloning method: Restriction Enzyme; 5′ cloning site BglII (destroyed during cloning); 3′ cloning site XhoI (not destroyed)
  Sequencing primers: 5′ pMSCVseqfw (CCCTTGAACCTCCTCGTTCGACC); 3′ pMSCVseqrv (GAGACGTGCTACTTCCATTTGTC)
Terms and licenses: Academic/Nonprofit Terms; Industry Terms: Not Available to Industry
Depositor comments: Generated by PCR mutagenesis. Please visit https://www.biorxiv.org/content/10.1101/525576v2 for BioRxiv preprint.
How to cite: pMSCVbsd-PPARD-K229R was a gift from Till Adhikary (Addgene plasmid # 130731 ; http://n2t.net/addgene:130731 ; RRID:Addgene_130731)
