[The description below was written by a language model from this plasmid's Addgene catalogue record and pLannotate feature annotations shown in this document.]
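Description:
pMSCVbsd-PPARD-K229R is a gammaretroviral expression vector built on the pMSCVbsd backbone, a murine stem cell virus-type plasmid used to deliver genes into mammalian cells by retroviral transduction. The proviral region begins with a 5' LTR from murine embryonic stem cell virus, followed by the MESV Ψ packaging signal and a truncated gag segment lacking its start codon. Together these let the vector RNA be encapsidated efficiently when the viral proteins are supplied in trans by a packaging cell line. The automated annotation labels the downstream LTR as fragments of a self-inactivating ΔU3 Moloney LTR. This is a partial match from the annotation tool, and the catalogue entry does not describe the vector as self-inactivating.

The payload is the human PPARD cDNA, which encodes the ligand-activated nuclear receptor PPARβ/δ. It carries a K229R point substitution made by PCR mutagenesis and was cloned between a destroyed BglII site and a retained XhoI site. No dedicated internal promoter is annotated upstream of the insert, so expression is presumably driven from the 5' LTR, as is usual for this vector family. Downstream, a mouse PGK promoter drives the blasticidin S deaminase gene, allowing transduced cells to be selected with blasticidin. No epitope tag or reporter is annotated.

In bacteria the plasmid is maintained through a high-copy ColE1/pUC-type origin and an ampicillin resistance gene. The short lac, rop, bom, TcR and env fragments are backbone remnants with no apparent function. The associated study concerns PPARβ/δ, NCOR recruitment and transcriptional regulation of ANGPTL4, but the record does not state what the K229R change is meant to test.
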