Features (pLannotate 1.2.2; 20 found; start..end, strand, type, name):
      1..517     +  LTR            5' LTR: 5' long terminal repeat from murine embryonic stem cell virus
    581..922     +  misc_feature   MESV Ψ: packaging signal of murine embryonic stem cell virus
    989..1405    +  CDS            gag (truncated): truncated Moloney murine leukemia virus (MMLV) gag gene lacking the start codon
   1418..2740    +  CDS            PPARD: PPARD_HUMAN - Also known as NR1C2, PPARB. Experimental evidence at protein level: Swiss-Prot protein existence level 1. Ligand-activated transcription factor. Receptor that binds peroxisome proliferators such as hypolipidemic drugs and fatty acids. Has a preference for poly-unsaturated fatty acids, such as gamma- linoleic acid and eicosapentanoic acid. Once activated by a ligand, the receptor binds to promoter elements of target genes. Regulates the peroxisomal beta-oxidation pathway of fatty acids. Functions as transcription activator for the acyl-CoA oxidase gene. Decreases expression of NPC
   2766..3265    +  promoter       PGK promoter: mouse phosphoglycerate kinase 1 promoter
   3286..3684    +  CDS            BSD: blasticidin S deaminase; Aspergillus terreus BSD; confers resistance to blasticidin
   3729..3763    +  LTR            3' LTR (ΔU3) (fragment): self-inactivating 3' long terminal repeat (LTR) from Moloney murine leukemia virus
   3760..4054    +  LTR            3' LTR (ΔU3) (fragment): self-inactivating 3' long terminal repeat (LTR) from Moloney murine leukemia virus
   4216..4232    -  protein_bind   lac operator: The lac repressor binds to the lac operator to inhibit transcription in E. coli. This inhibition can be relieved by adding lactose or isopropyl-β-D-thiogalactopyranoside (IPTG). lac repressor encoded by lacI
   4240..4270    -  promoter       lac promoter: promoter for the E. coli lac operon
   4285..4306    -  protein_bind   CAP binding site: CAP binding activates transcription in the presence of cAMP. E. coli catabolite activator protein
   4319..4411    -  CDS            lacI (fragment): lac repressor; lacI; The lac repressor binds to the lac operator to inhibit transcription in E. coli. This inhibition can be relieved by adding lactose or isopropyl-β-D-thiogalactopyranoside (IPTG).
   4594..5182    -  rep_origin     ori: high-copy-number ColE1/pMB1/pBR322/pUC origin of replication
   5353..6213    -  CDS            AmpR: β-lactamase; bla; confers resistance to ampicillin, carbenicillin, and related antibiotics
   6214..6318    -  promoter       AmpR promoter: bla
   6413..6448    +  CDS            rop (fragment): Rop protein, which maintains plasmids at low copy number; rop
   6550..6649    +  misc_feature   bom (fragment): basis of mobility region from pBR322
   6655..6804    -  CDS            lacZα (fragment): LacZα fragment of β-galactosidase; lacZ fragment
   6804..7005    -  CDS            TcR (fragment): tetracycline efflux protein; tet; confers resistance to tetracycline
   7006..7104    +  CDS            env (fragment): murine leukemia virus gPr80 envelope polyprotein precursor; env; proteolytically cleaved into gp70SU and p15TM subunits
>Addgene plasmid #130731 | pMSCVbsd-PPARD-K229R | addgene full sequence | sequence record 255488 | Addgene NGS Result
AATGAAAGACCCCACCTGTAGGTTTGGCAAGCTAGCTTAAGTAACGCCATTTTGCAAGGCATGGAAAATA
CATAACTGAGAATAGAGAAGTTCAGATCAAGGTTAGGAACAGAGAGACAGCAGAATATGGGCCAAACAGG
ATATCTGTGGTAAGCAGTTCCTGCCCCGGCTCAGGGCCAAGAACAGATGGTCCCCAGATGCGGTCCCGCC
CTCAGCAGTTTCTAGAGAACCATCAGATGTTTCCAGGGTGCCCCAAGGACCTGAAATGACCCTGTGCCTT
ATTTGAACTAACCAATCAGTTCGCTTCTCGCTTCTGTTCGCGCGCTTCTGCTCCCCGAGCTCAATAAAAG
AGCCCACAACCCCTCACTCGGCGCGCCAGTCCTCCGATAGACTGCGTCGCCCGGGTACCCGTATTCCCAA
TAAAGCCTCTTGCTGTTTGCATCCGAATCGTGGACTCGCTGATCCTTGGGAGGGTCTCCTCAGATTGATT
GACTGCCCACCTCGGGGGTCTTTCATTTGGAGGTTCCACCGAGATTTGGAGACCCCTGCCCAGGGACCAC
CGACCCCCCCGCCGGGAGGTAAGCTGGCCAGCGGTCGTTTCGTGTCTGTCTCTGTCTTTGTGCGTGTTTG
TGCCGGCATCTAATGTTTGCGCCTGCGTCTGTACTAGTTAGCTAACTAGCTCTGTATCTGGCGGACCCGT
GGTGGAACTGACGAGTTCTGAACACCCGGCCGCAACCCTGGGAGACGTCCCAGGGACTTTGGGGGCCGTT
TTTGTGGCCCGACCTGAGGAAGGGAGTCGATGTGGAATCCGACCCCGTCAGGATATGTGGTTCTGGTAGG
AGACGAGAACCTAAAACAGTTCCCGCCTCCGTCTGAATTTTTGCTTTCGGTTTGGAACCGAAGCCGCGCG
TCTTGTCTGCTGCAGCGCTGCAGCATCGTTCTGTGTTGTCTCTGTCTGACTGTGTTTCTGTATTTGTCTG
AAAATTAGGGCCAGACTGTTACCACTCCCTTAAGTTTGACCTTAGGTCACTGGAAAGATGTCGAGCGGAT
CGCTCACAACCAGTCGGTAGATGTCAAGAAGAGACGTTGGGTTACCTTCTGCTCTGCAGAATGGCCAACC
TTTAACGTCGGATGGCCGCGAGACGGCACCTTTAACCGAGACCTCATCACCCAGGTTAAGATCAAGGTCT
TTTCACCTGGCCCGCATGGACACCCAGACCAGGTCCCCTACATCGTGACCTGGGAAGCCTTGGCTTTTGA
CCCCCCTCCCTGGGTCAAGCCCTTTGTACACCCTAAGCCTCCGCCTCCTCTTCCTCCATCCGCCCCGTCT
CTCCCCCTTGAACCTCCTCGTTCGACCCCGCCTCGATCCTCCCTTTATCCAGCCCTCACTCCTTCTCTAG
GCGCCGGAATTAGATCCATGGAGCAGCCACAGGAGGAAGCCCCTGAGGTCCGGGAAGAGGAGGAGAAAGA
GGAAGTGGCAGAGGCAGAAGGAGCCCCAGAGCTCAATGGGGGACCACAGCATGCACTTCCTTCCAGCAGC
TACACAGACCTCTCCCGGAGCTCCTCGCCACCCTCACTGCTGGACCAACTGCAGATGGGCTGTGACGGGG
CCTCATGCGGCAGCCTCAACATGGAGTGCCGGGTGTGCGGGGACAAGGCATCGGGCTTCCACTACGGTGT
TCATGCATGTGAGGGGTGCAAGGGCTTCTTCCGTCGTACGATCCGCATGAAGCTGGAGTACGAGAAGTGT
GAGCGCAGCTGCAAGATTCAGAAGAAGAACCGCAACAAGTGCCAGTACTGCCGCTTCCAGAAGTGCCTGG
CACTGGGCATGTCACACAACGCTATCCGTTTTGGTCGGATGCCGGAGGCTGAGAAGAGGAAGCTGGTGGC
AGGGCTGACTGCAAACGAGGGGAGCCAGTACAACCCACAGGTGGCCGACCTGAAGGCCTTCTCCAAGCAC
ATCTACAATGCCTACCTGAAAAACTTCAACATGACCAAAAAGAAGGCCCGCAGCATCCTCACCGGCAAAG
CCAGCCACACGGCGCCCTTTGTGATCCACGACATCGAGACATTGTGGCAGGCAGAGAAGGGGCTGGTGTG
GAGGCAGTTGGTGAATGGCCTGCCTCCCTACAAGGAGATCAGCGTGCACGTCTTCTACCGCTGCCAGTGC
ACCACAGTGGAGACCGTGCGGGAGCTCACTGAGTTCGCCAAGAGCATCCCCAGCTTCAGCAGCCTCTTCC
TCAACGACCAGGTTACCCTTCTCAAGTATGGCGTGCACGAGGCCATCTTCGCCATGCTGGCCTCTATCGT
CAACAAGGACGGGCTGCTGGTAGCCAACGGCAGTGGCTTTGTCACCCGTGAGTTCCTGCGCAGCCTCCGC
AAACCCTTCAGTGATATCATTGAGCCTAAGTTTGAATTTGCTGTCAAGTTCAACGCCCTGGAACTTGATG
ACAGTGACCTGGCCCTATTCATTGCGGCCATCATTCTGTGTGGAGACCGGCCAGGCCTCATGAACGTTCC
ACGGGTGGAGGCTATCCAGGACACCATCCTGCGTGCCCTCGAATTCCACCTGCAGGCCAACCACCCTGAT
GCCCAGTACCTCTTCCCCAAGCTGCTGCAGAAGATGGCTGACCTGCGGCAACTGGTCACCGAGCACGCCC
AGATGATGCAGCGGATCAAGAAGACCGAAACCGAGACCTCGCTGCACCCTCTGCTCCAGGAGATCTACAA
GGACATGTACTAACTCGAGGTTAACGAATTCTACCGGGTAGGGGAGGCGCTTTTCCCAAGGCAGTCTGGA
GCATGCGCTTTAGCAGCCCCGCTGGGCACTTGGCGCTACACAAGTGGCCTCTGGCCTCGCACACATTCCA
CATCCACCGGTAGGCGCCAACCGGCTCCGTTCTTTGGTGGCCCCTTCGCGCCACCTTCTACTCCTCCCCT
AGTCAGGAAGTTCCCCCCCGCCCCGCAGCTCGCGTCGTGCAGGACGTGACAAATGGAAGTAGCACGTCTC
ACTAGTCTCGTGCAGATGGACAGCACCGCTGAGCAATGGAAGCGGGTAGGCCTTTGGGGCAGCGGCCAAT
AGCAGCTTTGCTCCTTCGCTTTCTGGGCTCAGAGGCTGGGAAGGGGTGGGTCCGGGGGCGGGCTCAGGGG
CGGGCTCAGGGGCGGGGCGGGCGCCCGAAGGTCCTCCGGAGGCCCGGCATTCTGCACGCTTCAAAAGCGC
ACGTCTGCCGCGCTGTTCTCCTCTTCCTCATCTCCGGGCCTTTCGACCTGCAGCCCAAGCTTACCATGGC
CAAGCCTTTGTCTCAAGAAGAATCCACCCTCATTGAAAGAGCAACGGCTACAATCAACAGCATCCCCATC
TCTGAAGACTACAGCGTCGCCAGCGCAGCTCTCTCTAGCGACGGCCGCATCTTCACTGGTGTCAATGTAT
ATCATTTTACTGGGGGACCTTGTGCAGAACTCGTGGTGCTGGGCACTGCTGCTGCTGCGGCAGCTGGCAA
CCTGACTTGTATCGTCGCGATCGGAAATGAGAACAGGGGCATCTTGAGCCCCTGCGGACGGTGCCGACAG
GTGCTTCTCGATCTGCATCCTGGGATCAAAGCCATAGTGAAGGACAGTGATGGACAGCCGACGGCAGTTG
GGATTCGTGAATTGCTGCCCTCTGGTTATGTGTGGGAGGGCTAATCGATAAAATAAAAGATTTTATTTAG
TCTCCAGAAAAAGGGGGGAATGAAAGACCCCACCTGTAGGTTTGGCAAGCTAGAGAACCATCAGATGTTT
CCAGGGTGCCCCAAGGACCTGAAATGACCCTGTGCCTTATTTGAACTAACCAATCAGTTCGCTTCTCGCT
TCTGTTCGCGCGCTTCTGCTCCCCGAGCTCAATAAAAGAGCCCACAACCCCTCACTCGGCGCGCCAGTCC
TCCGATAGACTGCGTCGCCCGGGTACCCGTGTATCCAATAAACCCTCTTGCAGTTGCATCCGACTTGTGG
TCTCGCTGTTCCTTGGGAGGGTCTCCTCTGAGTGATTGACTACCCGTCAGCGGGGGTCTTTCATGGGTAA
CAGTTTCTTGAAGTTGGAGAACAACATTCTGAGGGTAGGAGTCGAATATTAAGTAATCCTGACTCAATTA
GCCACTGTTTTGAATCCACATACTCCAATACTCCTGAAATAGTTCATTATGGACAGCGCAGAAAGAGCTG
GGGAGAATTGTGAAATTGTTATCCGCTCACAATTCCACACAACATACGAGCCGGAAGCATAAAGTGTAAA
GCCTGGGGTGCCTAATGAGTGAGCTAACTCACATTAATTGCGTTGCGCTCACTGCCCGCTTTCCAGTCGG
GAAACCTGTCGTGCCAGCTGCATTAATGAATCGGCCAACGCGCGGGGAGAGGCGGTTTGCGTATTGGGCG
CTCTTCCGCTTCCTCGCTCACTGACTCGCTGCGCTCGGTCGTTCGGCTGCGGCGAGCGGTATCAGCTCAC
TCAAAGGCGGTAATACGGTTATCCACAGAATCAGGGGATAACGCAGGAAAGAACATGTGAGCAAAAGGCC
AGCAAAAGGCCAGGAACCGTAAAAAGGCCGCGTTGCTGGCGTTTTTCCATAGGCTCCGCCCCCCTGACGA
GCATCACAAAAATCGACGCTCAAGTCAGAGGTGGCGAAACCCGACAGGACTATAAAGATACCAGGCGTTT
CCCCCTGGAAGCTCCCTCGTGCGCTCTCCTGTTCCGACCCTGCCGCTTACCGGATACCTGTCCGCCTTTC
TCCCTTCGGGAAGCGTGGCGCTTTCTCATAGCTCACGCTGTAGGTATCTCAGTTCGGTGTAGGTCGTTCG
CTCCAAGCTGGGCTGTGTGCACGAACCCCCCGTTCAGCCCGACCGCTGCGCCTTATCCGGTAACTATCGT
CTTGAGTCCAACCCGGTAAGACACGACTTATCGCCACTGGCAGCAGCCACTGGTAACAGGATTAGCAGAG
CGAGGTATGTAGGCGGTGCTACAGAGTTCTTGAAGTGGTGGCCTAACTACGGCTACACTAGAAGAACAGT
ATTTGGTATCTGCGCTCTGCTGAAGCCAGTTACCTTCGGAAAAAGAGTTGGTAGCTCTTGATCCGGCAAA
CAAACCACCGCTGGTAGCGGTGGTTTTTTTGTTTGCAAGCAGCAGATTACGCGCAGAAAAAAAGGATCTC
AAGAAGATCCTTTGATCTTTTCTACGGGGTCTGACGCTCAGTGGAACGAAAACTCACGTTAAGGGATTTT
GGTCATGAGATTATCAAAAAGGATCTTCACCTAGATCCTTTTAAATTAAAAATGAAGTTTTAAATCAATC
TAAAGTATATATGAGTAAACTTGGTCTGACAGTTACCAATGCTTAATCAGTGAGGCACCTATCTCAGCGA
TCTGTCTATTTCGTTCATCCATAGTTGCCTGACTCCCCGTCGTGTAGATAACTACGATACGGGAGGGCTT
ACCATCTGGCCCCAGTGCTGCAATGATACCGCGAGACCCACGCTCACCGGCTCCAGATTTATCAGCAATA
AACCAGCCAGCCGGAAGGGCCGAGCGCAGAAGTGGTCCTGCAACTTTATCCGCCTCCATCCAGTCTATTA
ATTGTTGCCGGGAAGCTAGAGTAAGTAGTTCGCCAGTTAATAGTTTGCGCAACGTTGTTGCCATTGCTAC
AGGCATCGTGGTGTCACGCTCGTCGTTTGGTATGGCTTCATTCAGCTCCGGTTCCCAACGATCAAGGCGA
GTTACATGATCCCCCATGTTGTGCAAAAAAGCGGTTAGCTCCTTCGGTCCTCCGATCGTTGTCAGAAGTA
AGTTGGCCGCAGTGTTATCACTCATGGTTATGGCAGCACTGCATAATTCTCTTACTGTCATGCCATCCGT
AAGATGCTTTTCTGTGACTGGTGAGTACTCAACCAAGTCATTCTGAGAATAGTGTATGCGGCGACCGAGT
TGCTCTTGCCCGGCGTCAATACGGGATAATACCGCGCCACATAGCAGAACTTTAAAAGTGCTCATCATTG
GAAAACGTTCTTCGGGGCGAAAACTCTCAAGGATCTTACCGCTGTTGAGATCCAGTTCGATGTAACCCAC
TCGTGCACCCAACTGATCTTCAGCATCTTTTACTTTCACCAGCGTTTCTGGGTGAGCAAAAACAGGAAGG
CAAAATGCCGCAAAAAAGGGAATAAGGGCGACACGGAAATGTTGAATACTCATACTCTTCCTTTTTCAAT
ATTATTGAAGCATTTATCAGGGTTATTGTCTCATGAGCGGATACATATTTGAATGTATTTAGAAAAATAA
ACAAATAGGGGTTCCGCGCACATTTCCCCGAAAAGTGCCACCTGACGTCTAAGAAACCATTATTATCATG
ACATTAACCTATAAAAATAGGCGTATCACGAGGCCCTTTCGTCTCGCGCGTTTCGGTGATGACGGTGAAA
ACCTCTGACACATGCAGCTCCCGGAGACGGTCACAGCTTGTCTGTAAGCGGATGCCGGGAGCAGACAAGC
CCGTCAGGGCGCGTCAGCGGGTGTTGGCGGGTGTCGGGGCTGGCTTAACTATGCGGCATCAGAGCAGATT
GTACTGAGAGTGCACCATATGCGGTGTGAAATACCGCACAGATGCGTAAGGAGAAAATACCGCATCAGGC
GCCATTCGCCATTCAGGCTGCGCAACTGTTGGGAAGGGCGATCGGTGCGGGCCTCTTCGCTATTACGCCA
GCTGGCGAAAGGGGGATGTGCTGCAAGGCGATTAAGTTGGGTAACGCCAGGGTTTTCCCAGTCACGACGT
TGTAAAACGACGGCGCAAGGAATGGTGCATGCAAGGAGATGGCGCCCAACAGTCCCCCGGCCACGGGGCC
TGCCACCATACCCACGCCGAAACAAGCGCTCATGAGCCCGAAGTGGCGAGCCCGATCTTCCCCATCGGTG
ATGTCGGCGATATAGGCGCCAGCAACCGCACCTGTGGCGCCGGTGATGCCGGCCACGATGCGTCCGGCGT
AGAGGCGATTAGTCCAATTTGTTAAAGACAGGATATCAGTGGTCCAGGCTCTAGTTTTGACTCAACAATA
TCACCAGCTGAAGCCTATAGAGTACGAGCCATAGATAAAATAAAAGATTTTATTTAGTCTCCAGAAAAAG
GGGGG
