>Addgene plasmid #130731 | pMSCVbsd-PPARD-K229R | depositor partial sequence | sequence record 250242 | PPARD K229R
ATGGAGCAGCCACAGGAGGAAGCCCCTGAGGTCCGGGAAGAGGAGGAGAAAGAGGAAGTGGCAGAGGCAG
AAGGAGCCCCAGAGCTCAATGGGGGACCACAGCATGCACTTCCTTCCAGCAGCTACACAGACCTCTCCCG
GAGCTCCTCGCCACCCTCACTGCTGGACCAACTGCAGATGGGCTGTGACGGGGCCTCATGCGGCAGCCTC
AACATGGAGTGCCGGGTGTGCGGGGACAAGGCATCGGGCTTCCACTACGGTGTTCATGCATGTGAGGGGT
GCAAGGGCTTCTTCCGTCGTACGATCCGCATGAAGCTGGAGTACGAGAAGTGTGAGCGCAGCTGCAAGAT
TCAGAAGAAGAACCGCAACAAGTGCCAGTACTGCCGCTTCCAGAAGTGCCTGGCACTGGGCATGTCACAC
AACGCTATCCGTTTTGGTCGGATGCCGGAGGCTGAGAAGAGGAAGCTGGTGGCAGGGCTGACTGCAAACG
AGGGGAGCCAGTACAACCCACAGGTGGCCGACCTGAAGGCCTTCTCCAAGCACATCTACAATGCCTACCT
GAAAAACTTCAACATGACCAAAAAGAAGGCCCGCAGCATCCTCACCGGCAAAGCCAGCCACACGGCGCCC
TTTGTGATCCACGACATCGAGACATTGTGGCAGGCAGAGAAGGGGCTGGTGTGGAGGCAGTTGGTGAATG
GCCTGCCTCCCTACAAGGAGATCAGCGTGCACGTCTTCTACCGCTGCCAGTGCACCACAGTGGAGACCGT
GCGGGAGCTCACTGAGTTCGCCAAGAGCATCCCCAGCTTCAGCAGCCTCTTCCTCAACGACCAGGTTACC
CTTCTCAAGTATGGCGTGCACGAGGCCATCTTCGCCATGCTGGCCTCTATCGTCAACAAGGACGGGCTGC
TGGTAGCCAACGGCAGTGGCTTTGTCACCCGTGAGTTCCTGCGCAGCCTCCGCAAACCCTTCAGTGATAT
CATTGAGCCTAAGTTTGAATTTGCTGTCAAGTTCAACGCCCTGGAACTTGATGACAGTGACCTGGCCCTA
TTCATTGCGGCCATCATTCTGTGTGGAGACCGGCCAGGCCTCATGAACGTTCCACGGGTGGAGGCTATCC
AGGACACCATCCTGCGTGCCCTCGAATTCCACCTGCAGGCCAACCACCCTGATGCCCAGTACCTCTTCCC
CAAGCTGCTGCAGAAGATGGCTGACCTGCGGCAACTGGTCACCGAGCACGCCCAGATGATGCAGCGGATC
AAGAAGACCGAAACCGAGACCTCGCTGCACCCTCTGCTCCAGGAGATCTACAAGGACATGTACTAA
